>Addgene plasmid #59907 | pDEST26 Ago2 4A | depositor full sequence | sequence record 106492 | pDEST26 Ago2 4A sequence 8408 bps
TTGTACAAAGTGGTTGATCGCGTGCATGCGACGTCATAGCTCTCTCCCTATAGTGAGTCGTATTATAAGC
TAGGCACTGGCCGTCGTTTTACAACGTCGTGACTGGGAAAACTGCTAGCTTGGGATCTTTGTGAAGGAAC
CTTACTTCTGTGGTGTGACATAATTGGACAAACTACCTACAGAGATTTAAAGCTCTAAGGTAAATATAAA
ATTTTTAAGTGTATAATGTGTTAAACTAGCTGCATATGCTTGCTGCTTGAGAGTTTTGCTTACTGAGTAT
GATTTATGAAAATATTATACACAGGAGCTAGTGATTCTAATTGTTTGTGTATTTTAGATTCACAGTCCCA
AGGCTCATTTCAGGCCCCTCAGTCCTCACAGTCTGTTCATGATCATAATCAGCCATACCACATTTGTAGA
GGTTTTACTTGCTTTAAAAAACCTCCCACACCTCCCCCTGAACCTGAAACATAAAATGAATGCAATTGTT
GTTGTTAACTTGTTTATTGCAGCTTATAATGGTTACAAATAAAGCAATAGCATCACAAATTTCACAAATA
AAGCATTTTTTTCACTGCATTCTAGTTGTGGTTTGTCCAAACTCATCAATGTATCTTATCATGTCTGGAT
CGATCCTGCATTAATGAATCGGCCAACGCGCGGGGAGAGGCGGTTTGCGTATTGGCTGGCGTAATAGCGA
AGAGGCCCGCACCGATCGCCCTTCCCAACAGTTGCGCAGCCTGAATGGCGAATGGG
[124 nt withheld, positions 757-880]
C
[91 nt withheld, positions 882-972]
A
[49 nt withheld, positions 974-1022]
CCTTTGACGTTGGAGTCCACGTTCTTT
[37 nt withheld, positions 1050-1086]
ACCCTATCTCGGTCTATTCTTTTGATTTATAAGGGATTTTGCCGATTTCGGCCTATTGGTTAAAAAATGA
GCTGATTTAACAAATATTTAACGCGAATTTTAACAAAATATTAACGTTTACAATTTCGCCTGATGCGGTA
TTTTCTCCTTACGCATCTGTGCGGTATTTCACACCGCATACGCGGATCTGCGCAGCACCATGGCCTGAAA
TAACCTCTGAAAGAGGAACTTGGTTAGGTACCTTCTGAGGCGGAAAGAACCAGCTGTGGAATGTGTGTCA
GTTAGGGTGTGGAAAGTCCCCAGGCTCCCCAGCAGGCAGAAGTATGCAAAGCATGCATCTCAATTAGTCA
GCAACCAGGTGTGGAAAGTCCCCAGGCTCCCCAGCAGGCAGAAGTATGCAAAGCATGCATCTCAATTAGT
CAGCAACCATAGTCCCGCCCCTAACTCCGCCCATCCCGCCCCTAACTCCGCCCAGTTCCGCCCATTCTCC
GCCCCATGGCTGACTAATTTTTTTTATTTATGCAGAGGCCGAGGCCGCCTCGGCCTCTGAGCTATTCCAG
AAGTAGTGAGGAGGCTTTTTTGGAGGCCTAGGCTTTTGCAAAAAGCTTGATTCTTCTGACACAACAGTCT
CGAACTTAAGGCTAGAGCCACCATGATTGAACAAGATGGATTGCACGCAGGTTCTCCGGCCGCTTGGGTG
GAGAGGCTATTCGGCTATGACTGGGCACAACAGACAATCGGCTGCTCTGATGCCGCCGTGTTCCGGCTGT
CAGCGCAGGGGCGCCCGGTTCTTTTTGTCAAGACCGACCTGTCCGGTGCCCTGAATGAACTGCAGGACGA
GGCAGCGCGGCTATCGTGGCTGGCCACGACGGGCGTTCCTTGCGCAGCTGTGCTCGACGTTGTCACTGAA
GCGGGAAGGGACTGGCTGCTATTGGGCGAAGTGCCGGGGCAGGATCTCCTGTCATCTCACCTTGCTCCTG
CCGAGAAAGTATCCATCATGGCTGATGCAATGCGGCGGCTGCATACGCTTGATCCGGCTACCTGCCCATT
CGACCACCAAGCGAAACATCGCATCGAGCGAGCACGTACTCGGATGGAAGCCGGTCTTGTCGATCAGGAT
GATCTGGACGAAGAGCATCAGGGGCTCGCGCCAGCCGAACTGTTCGCCAGGCTCAAGGCGCGCATGCCCG
ACGGCGAGGATCTCGTCGTGACCCATGGCGATGCCTGCTTGCCGAATATCATGGTGGAAAATGGCCGCTT
TTCTGGATTCATCGACTGTGGCCGGCTGGGTGTGGCGGACCGCTATCAGGACATAGCGTTGGCTACCCGT
GATATTGCTGAAGAGCTTGGCGGCGAATGGGCTGACCGCTTCCTCGTGCTTTACGGTATCGCCGCTCCCG
ATTCGCAGCGCATCGCCTTCTATCGCCTTCTTGACGAGTTCTTCTGAGCGGGACTCTGGGGTTCGAAATG
ACCGACCAAGCGACGCCCAACCTGCCATCACGATGGCCGCAATAAAATATCTTTATTTTCATTACATCTG
TGTGTTGGTTTTTTGTGTGAATCGATAGCGATAAGGATCCGCGTATGGTGCACTCTCAGTACAATCTGCT
CTGATGCCGCATAGTTAAGCCAGCCCCGACACCCGCCAACACCCGCTGACGCGCCCTGACGGGCTTGTCT
GCTCCCGGCATCCGCTTACAGACAAGCTGTGACCGTCTCCGGGAGCTGCATGTGTCAGAGGTTTTCACCG
TCATCACCGAAACGCGCGAGACGAAAGGGCCTCGTGATACGCCTATTTTTATAGGTTAATGTCATGATAA
TAATGGTTTCTTAGACGTCAGGTGGCACTTTTCGGGGAAATGTGCGCGGAACCCCTATTTGTTTATTTTT
CTAAATACATTCAAATATGTATCCGCTCATGAGACAATAACCCTGATAAATGCTTCAATAATATTGAAAA
AGGAAGAGTATGAGTATTCAACATTTCCGTGTCGCCCTTATTCCCTTTTTTGCGGCATTTTGCCTTCCTG
TTTTTGCTCACCCAGAAACGCTGGTGAAAGTAAAAGATGCTGAAGATCAGTTGGGTGCACGAGTGGGTTA
CATCGAACTGGATCTCAACAGCGGTAAGATCCTTGAGAGTTTTCGCCCCGAAGAACGTTTTCCAATGATG
AGCACTTTTAAAGTTCTGCTATGTGGCGCGGTATTATCCCGTATTGACGCCGGGCAAGAGCAACTCGGTC
GCCGCATACACTATTCTCAGAATGACTTGGTTGAGTACTCACCAGTCACAGAAAAGCATCTTACGGATGG
CATGACAGTAAGAGAATTATGCAGTGCTGCCATAACCATGAGTGATAACACTGCGGCCAACTTACTTCTG
ACAACGATCGGAGGACCGAAGGAGCTAACCGCTTTTTTGCACAACATGGGGGATCATGTAACTCGCCTTG
ATCGTTGGGAACCGGAGCTGAATGAAGCCATACCAAACGACGAGCGTGACACCACGATGCCTGTAGCAAT
GGCAACAACGTTGCGCAAACTATTAACTGGCGAACTACTTACTCTAGCTTCCCGGCAACAATTAATAGAC
TGGATGGAGGCGGATAAAGTTGCAGGACCACTTCTGCGCTCGGCCCTTCCGGCTGGCTGGTTTATTGCTG
ATAAATCTGGAGCCGGTGAGCGTGGGTCTCGCGGTATCATTGCAGCACTGGGGCCAGATGGTAAGCCCTC
CCGTATCGTAGTTATCTACACGACGGGGAGTCAGGCAACTATGGATGAACGAAATAGACAGATCGCTGAG
ATAGGTGCCTCACTGATTAAGCATTGGTAACTGTCAGACCAAGTTTACTCATATATACTTTAGATTGATT
TAAAACTTCATTTTTAATTTAAAAGGATCTAGGTGAAGATCCTTTTTGATAATCTCATGACCAAAATCCC
TTAACGTGAGTTTTCGTTCCACTGAGCGTCAGACCCCGTAGAAAAGATCAAAGGATCTTCTTGAGATCCT
TTTTTTCTGCGCGTAATCTGCTGCTTGCAAACAAAAAAACCACCGCTACCAGCGGTGGTTTGTTTGCCGG
ATCAAGAGCTACCAACTCTTTTTCCGAAGGTAACTGGCTTCAGCAGAGCGCAGATACCAAATACTGTCCT
TCTAGTGTAGCCGTAGTTAGGCCACCACTTCAAGAACTCTGTAGCACCGCCTACATACCTCGCTCTGCTA
ATCCTGTTACCAGTGGCTGCTGCCAGTGGCGATAAGTCGTGTCTTACCGGGTTGGACTCAAGACGATAGT
TACCGGATAAGGCGCAGCGGTCGGGCTGAACGGGGGGTTCGTGCACACAGCCCAGCTTGGAGCGAACGAC
CTACACCGAACTGAGATACCTACAGCGTGAGCATTGAGAAAGCGCCACGCTTCCCGAAGGGAGAAAGGCG
GACAGGTATCCGGTAAGCGGCAGGGTCGGAACAGGAGAGCGCACGAGGGAGCTTCCAGGGGGAAACGCCT
GGTATCTTTATAGTCCTGTCGGGTTTCGCCACCTCTGACTTGAGCGTCGATTTTTGTGATGCTCGTCAGG
GGGGCGGAGCCTATGGAAAAACGCCAGCAACGCGGCCTTTTTACGGTTCCTGGCCTTTTGCTGGCCTTTT
GCTCACATGTTCTTTCCTGCGTTATCCCCTGATTCTGTGGATAACCGTATTACCGCCTTTGAGTGAGCTG
ATACCGCTCGCCGCAGCCGAACGACCGAGCGCAGCGAGTCAGTGAGCGAGGAAGCGGAAGAGCGCCCAAT
ACGCAAACCGCCTCTCCCCGCGCGTTGGCCGATTCATTAATGCAGAGCTTGCAATTCGCGCGTTTTTCAA
TATTATTGAAGCATTTATCAGGGTTATTGTCTCATGAGCGGATACATATTTGAATGTATTTAGAAAAATA
AACAAATAGGGGTTCCGCGCACATTTCCCCGAAAAGTGCCACCTGACGTCTAAGAAACCATTATTATCAT
GACATTAACCTATAAAAATAGGCGTAGTACGAGGCCCTTTCACTCATTAGATGCATGTCGTTACATAACT
TACGGTAAATGGCCCGCCTGGCTGACCGCCCAACGACCCCCGCCCATTGACGTCAATAATGACGTATGTT
CCCATAGTAACGCCAATAGGGACTTTCCATTGACGTCAATGGGTGGAGTATTTACGGTAAACTGCCCACT
TGGCAGTACATCAAGTGTATCATATGCCAAGTACGCCCCCTATTGACGTCAATGACGGTAAATGGCCCGC
CTGGCATTATGCCCAGTACATGACCTTATGGGACTTTCCTACTTGGCAGTACATCTACGTATTAGTCATC
GCTATTACCATGGTGATGCGGTTTTGGCAGTACATCAATGGGCGTGGATAGCGGTTTGACTCACGGGGAT
TTCCAAGTCTCCACCCCATTGACGTCAATGGGAGTTTGTTTTGGCACCAAAATCAACGGGACTTTCCAAA
ATGTCGTAACAACTCCGCCCCATTGACGCAAATGGGCGGTAGGCGTGTACGGTGGGAGGTCTATATAAGC
AGAGCTCGTTTAGTGAACCGTCAGATCGCCTGGAGACGCCATCCACGCTGTTTTGACCTCCATAGAAGAC
ACCGGGACCGATCCAGCCTCCGGACTCTAGCCTAGGCCGCGGACCATGGCGTACTACCATCACCATCACC
ATCACTCTAGATCAACAAGTTTGTACAAAAAAGCAGGCTTAATGTACTCGGGAGCCGGCCCCGCACTTGC
ACCTCCTGCGCCGCCGCCCCCCATCCAAGGATATGCCTTCAAGCCTCCACCTAGACCCGACTTTGGGACC
TCCGGGAGAACAATCAAATTACAGGCCAATTTCTTCGAAATGGACATCCCCAAAATTGACATCTATCATT
ATGAATTGGATATCAAGCCAGAGAAGTGCCCGAGGAGAGTTAACAGGGAAATCGTGGAACACATGGTCCA
GCACTTTAAAACACAGATCTTTGGGGATCGGAAGCCCGTGTTTGACGGCAGGAAGAATCTATACACAGCC
ATGCCCCTTCCGATTGGGAGGGACAAGGTGGAGCTGGAGGTCACGCTGCCAGGAGAAGGCAAGGATCGCA
TCTTCAAGGTGTCCATCAAGTGGGTGTCCTGCGTGAGCTTGCAGGCGTTACACGATGCACTTTCAGGGCG
GCTGCCCAGCGTCCCTTTTGAGACGATCCAGGCCCTGGACGTGGTCATGAGGCACTTGCCATCCATGAGG
TACACCCCCGTGGGCCGCTCCTTCTTCACCGCGTCCGAAGGCTGCTCTAACCCTCTTGGCGGGGGCCGAG
AAGTGTGGTTTGGCTTCCATCAGTCCGTCCGGCCTTCTCTCTGGAAAATGATGCTGAATATTGATGTGTC
AGCAACAGCGTTTTACAAGGCACAGCCAGTAATCGAGTTTGTTTGTGAAGTTTTGGATTTTAAAAGTATT
GAAGAACAACAAAAACCTCTGACAGATTCCCAAAGGGTAAAGTTTACCAAAGAAATTAAAGGTCTAAAGG
TGGAGATAACGCACTGTGGGCAGATGAAGAGGAAGTACCGCGTCTGCAATGTGACCCGGCGGCCCGCCAG
TCACCAAACATTCCCGCTGCAGCAGGAGAGCGGGCAGACGGTGGAGTGCACGGTGGCCCAGTATTTCAAG
GACAGGCACAAGTTGGTTCTGCGCTACCCCCACCTCCCATGTTTACAAGTCGGACAGGAGCAGAAACACA
CCTACCTTCCCCTGGAGGTCTGTAACATTGTGGCAGGACAAAGATGTATTAAAAAATTAACGGACAATCA
GACCTCAACCATGATCAGAGCGACTGCTAGGTCGGCGCCCGATCGGCAAGAAGAGATTAGCAAATTGATG
CGAAGTGCAAGTTTCAACACAGATCCATACGTCCGTGAATTTGGAATCATGGTCAAAGATGAGATGACAG
ACGTGACTGGGCGGGTGCTGCAGCCGCCCTCCATCCTCTACGGGGGCAGGAATAAAGCTATTGCGACCCC
TGTCCAGGGCGTCTGGGACATGCGGAAC
[405 nt withheld, positions 7135-7539]
AACAACATCCTGCTGCCCCAGGGCAGGCCGCCGGTGTTCCAGCAGCCCGTCATCTTTCTGGGAGCAGACG
TCACTCACCCCCCCGCCGGGGATGGGAAGAAGCCCTCCATTGCCGCCGTGGTGGGCAGCATGGACGCCCA
CCCCAATCGCTACTGCGCCACCGTGCGTGTGCAGCAGCACCGGCAGGAGATCATACAAGACCTGGCCGCC
ATGGTCCGCGAGCTCCTCATCCAGTTCTACAAGTCCACGCGCTTCAAGCCCACCCGCATCATCTTCTACC
GCGACGGTGTCTCTGAAGGCCAGTTCCAGCAGGTTCTCCACCACGAGTTGCTGGCCATCCGTGAGGCCTG
TATCAAGCTAGAAAAAGACTACCAGCCAGGGATCACCTTCATCGTGGTGCAGAAGAGGCACCACACCCGG
CTCTTCTGCACTGACAAGAACGAGCGGGTTGGGAAAAGTGGAAACATTCCAGCAGGCACGACTGTGGACA
CGAAAATCACCCACCCCACCGAGTTCGACTTCTACCTGTGTAGTCACGCTGGCATCCAGGGGACAAGCAG
GCCTTCGCACTATCACGTCCTCTGGGACGACAATCGTTTCTCCTCTGATGAGCTGCAGATCCTAACCTAC
CAGCTGTGTCACACCTACGTGCGCTGCACACGCTCCGTGTCCATCCCAGCGCCAGCATACTACGCTCACC
TGGTGGCCTTCCGGGCCAGGTACCACCTGGTGGATAAGGAACATGACGCTGCTGAAGGAGCCCATACCGC
TGGGCAGGCTAACGGGCGAGACCACCAAGCACTGGCCAAGGCGGTCCAGGTTCACCAAGACACTCTGCGC
ACCATGTACTTTGCTTGAACCCAGCTTTC
Features (pLannotate 1.2.2; 26 found; start..end, strand, type, name):
     47..65      -  promoter       T7 promoter: promoter for bacteriophage T7 RNA polymerase
     75..112     +  CDS            lacZα (fragment): LacZα fragment of β-galactosidase; lacZ fragment
    124..238     +  intron         large T intron (fragment): SV40 (simian virus 40) large T antigen intron
    312..337     +  intron         small t intron (fragment): SV40 (simian virus 40) small t antigen intron
    337..474     +  CDS            large T antigen (fragment): large T antigen from SV40 (simian virus 40)
    497..631     +  polyA_signal   SV40 poly(A) signal: SV40 polyadenylation signal
    636..685     -  CDS            lacI (fragment): lac repressor; lacI; The lac repressor binds to the lac operator to inhibit transcription in E. coli. This inhibition can be relieved by adding lactose or isopropyl-β-D-thiogalactopyranoside (IPTG).
    685..752     +  CDS            lacZα (fragment): LacZα fragment of β-galactosidase; lacZ fragment
    757..1115    +  rep_origin     f1 ori (sequence partly withheld): f1 bacteriophage origin of replication; arrow indicates direction of (+) strand synthesis
   1215..1266    -  misc_feature   bom (fragment): basis of mobility region from pBR322
   1331..1688    +  promoter       SV40 promoter: SV40 enhancer and early promoter
   1739..2530    +  CDS            neo: KKA2_KLEPN - Also known as kan, nptII. Experimental evidence at protein level: Swiss-Prot protein existence level 1. Resistance to kanamycin, neomycin, paromomycin, ribostamycin, butirosin and gentamicin B. From Klebsiella pneumoniae.
   2597..2645    +  polyA_signal   poly(A) signal: synthetic polyadenylation signal
   2665..2719    -  misc_feature   bom (fragment): basis of mobility region from pBR322
   2821..2856    -  CDS            rop (fragment): Rop protein, which maintains plasmids at low copy number; rop
   2951..3055    +  promoter       AmpR promoter: bla
   3056..3916    +  CDS            AmpR: β-lactamase; bla; confers resistance to ampicillin, carbenicillin, and related antibiotics
   4087..4675    +  rep_origin     ori: high-copy-number ColE1/pMB1/pBR322/pUC origin of replication
   4858..4911    +  CDS            lacI (fragment): lac repressor; lacI; The lac repressor binds to the lac operator to inhibit transcription in E. coli. This inhibition can be relieved by adding lactose or isopropyl-β-D-thiogalactopyranoside (IPTG).
   4929..5025    -  promoter       AmpR promoter (fragment): bla
   5135..5438    +  enhancer       CMV enhancer: human cytomegalovirus immediate early enhancer
   5439..5642    +  promoter       CMV promoter: human cytomegalovirus (CMV) immediate early promoter
   5762..5781    +  CDS            8xHis (fragment): 8xHis affinity tag
   5791..5815    +  protein_bind   attB1: mutant version of attB; recombination site for the Gateway® BP reaction BP Clonase™
   5818..8394    +  CDS            AGO2 (sequence partly withheld): AGO2_HUMAN - Also known as EIF2C2. Experimental evidence at protein level: Swiss-Prot protein existence level 1. Required for RNA-mediated gene silencing (RNAi) by the RNA- induced silencing complex (RISC). The 'minimal RISC' appears to include AGO2 bound to a short guide RNA such as a microRNA (miRNA) or short interfering RNA (siRNA). These guide RNAs direct RISC to complementary mRNAs that are targets for RISC-mediated gene silencing. The precise mechanism of gene silencing depends on the degree of complementarity between the miRNA or siRNA and its target. Binding of RISC to a perfectly comp
   8398..14      -  protein_bind   attB2 (across the origin): mutant version of attB; recombination site for the Gateway® BP reaction BP Clonase™
