[The description below was written by a language model from this plasmid's Addgene catalogue record and pLannotate feature annotations shown in this document.]
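Description:
pDEST26 Ago2 4A is a mammalian expression plasmid built on the Invitrogen pDEST26 Gateway destination backbone, carrying human Argonaute 2 (AGO2, also called EIF2C2) in which four serines have been changed to alanines. The record does not state which serine positions are altered. The annotated sequence is about 8.4 kb. In bacteria the plasmid replicates from a high-copy ColE1/pUC-type origin and is selected with ampicillin through the β-lactamase gene. An f1 origin is also present, along with small remnant fragments of lacZα, lacI, rop and bom that are backbone leftovers rather than functional units.

The AGO2 coding sequence is driven by the human cytomegalovirus immediate-early enhancer and promoter. Upstream of the insert, the backbone supplies an N-terminal polyhistidine tag (6xHis per the catalogue; the annotation software matched it as a fragment of an 8xHis tag), followed by an attB1 site, with attB2 after the end of the gene. These flanking attB sites are the scars of Gateway recombination that transferred the gene into the destination vector, and attB1 lies between the tag and AGO2. Downstream, SV40-derived intron fragments and the SV40 polyadenylation signal provide transcript processing, and a T7 promoter sits in reverse orientation beyond the insert. A separate cassette, in which the SV40 early promoter drives the neo gene with a synthetic poly(A) signal, allows G418 selection of stably transfected cells.

The construct expresses a His-tagged AGO2 variant that cannot be phosphorylated at the four substituted residues. The associated study concerns how Akt-mediated phosphorylation of Argonaute 2 shifts its activity from target cleavage towards translational repression of microRNA targets, which suggests use as a phospho-deficient comparison to wild-type AGO2.
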