Addgene plasmid #59907: pDEST26 Ago2 4A
Purpose: Expresses 6xHis-Ago2 (N-termi tag) mutated four serines to alanines in mammalian cells
Depositing lab: Carl Novina. Depositing organization: Dana-Farber Cancer Institute. Publication: Akt-mediated phosphorylation of argonaute 2 downregulates cleavage and upregulates translational repression of MicroRNA targets. Horman SR, Janas MM, Litterst C, Wang B, MacRae IJ, Sever MJ, Morrissey DV, Graves P, Luo B, Umesalma S, Qi HH, Miraglia LJ, Novina CD, Orth AP. Mol Cell. 2013 May 9;50(3):356-67. doi: 10.1016/j.molcel.2013.03.015. Epub 2013 Apr 18. PubMed 23603119.
Backbone
  Vector backbone: pDEST 26
  Backbone manufacturer: Invitrogen
  Backbone size w/o insert (bp): 7481
  Vector type: Mammalian Expression
  Selectable markers: Neomycin (select with G418)
Growth in bacteria
  Bacterial resistance: Ampicillin, 100 μg/mL
  Growth temperature: 37°C
  Growth strain: XL10 Gold
  Copy number: High Copy
Gene/Insert
  Gene/Insert name: Argonaute 2 (alt names: Protein Slicer; EIF2C 2)
  Species: H. sapiens (human)
  Mutation: mutated four serines to alanines
  Entrez Gene: AGO2 (a.k.a. CASC7, EIF2C2, LESKRES, LINC00980, PPD, Q10)
  Promoter: CMV
  Tag / fusion protein: 6xHis (N-termi tag) (N terminal on backbone)
  Cloning method: Gateway Cloning
  Sequencing primers: 5′ CMVPro Fwd
Terms and licenses: Academic/Nonprofit Terms; Industry Terms: Not Available to Industry
How to cite: pDEST26 Ago2 4A was a gift from Carl Novina (Addgene plasmid # 59907 ; http://n2t.net/addgene:59907 ; RRID:Addgene_59907)
