>Addgene plasmid #59907 | pDEST26 Ago2 4A | addgene partial sequence | sequence record 111067 | CMV-F 5'-CGCAAATGGGCGGTAGGCGTG-3'
GACTGTTTAGTGAACCGTCAGATCGCCTGGAGACGCCATCCACGCTGTTTTGACCTCCATAGAAGACACC
GGGACCGATCCAGCCTCCGGACTCTAGCCTAGGCCGCGGACCATGGCGTACTACCATCACCATCACCATC
ACTCTAGATCAACAAGTTTGTACAAAAAAGCAGGCTTAATGTACTCGGGAGCCGGCCCCGCACTTGCACC
TCCTGCGCCGCCGCCCCCCATCCAAGGATATGCCTTCAAGCCTCCACCTAGACCCGACTTTGGGACCTCC
GGGAGAACAATCAAATTACAGGCCAATTTCTTCGAAATGGACATCCCCAAAATTGACATCTATCATTATG
AATTGGATATCAAGCCAGAGAAGTGCCCGAGGAGAGTTAACAGGGAAATCGTGGAACACATGGTCCAGCA
CTTTAAAACACAGATCTTTGGGGATCGGAAGCCCGTGTTTGACGGCAGGAAGAATCTATACACAGCCATG
CCCCTTCCGATTGGGAGGGACAAGGTGGAGCTGGAGGTCACGCTGCCAGGAGAAGGCAAGGATCGCATCT
TCAAGGTGTCCATCAAGTGGGTGTCCTGCGTGAGCTTGCAGGCGTTACACGATGCACTTTCAGGGCGGCT
GCCCAGCGTCCCTTTTGAGACGATCCAGGCCCTGGACGTGGTCATGAGGCACTTGCCATCCATGAGGTAC
ACCCCCGTGGGCCGCTCCTTCTTCACCGCGTCCGAAGGCTGCTCTAACCCTCTTGGCGGGGGCCGAGAAG
TGTGGTTTGGCTTCCATCAGTCCGTCCGGCCTTCTCTCTGGAAAATGATGCTGAATATTGATGTGTCAGC
AACAGCGTTTTACAAGGCACAGCCAGTAATCGAGTTTGTTTGTGAAGTTTTGGATTTTAAAAGTATTGAA
GAACAACAAAAACCTCTGACAGATTCCCAAAGGGTAAAGTTTACCAAAGAAATTAA
