>Addgene plasmid #59907 | pDEST26 Ago2 4A | addgene partial sequence | sequence record 111068 | M13pUC-Fwd 5'-CCCAGTCACGACGTTGTAAAACG-3'
TATATACGACTCACTATAGGGAGAGAGCTATGACGTCGCATGCACGCGATCAACCACTTTGTACAAGAAA
GCTGGGTTCAAGCAAAGTACATGGTGCGCAGAGTGTCTTGGTGAACCTGGACCGCCTTGGCCAGTGCTTG
GTGGTCTCGCCCGTTAGCCTGCCCAGCGGTATGGGCTCCTTCAGCAGCGTCATGTTCCTTATCCACCAGG
TGGTACCTGGCCCGGAAGGCCACCAGGTGAGCGTAGTATGCTGGCGCTGGGATGGACACGGAGCGTGTGC
AGCGCACGTAGGTGTGACACAGCTGGTAGGTTAGGATCTGCAGCTCATCAGAGGAGAAACGATTGTCGTC
CCAGAGGACGTGATAGTGCGAAGGCCTGCTTGTCCCCTGGATGCCAGCGTGACTACACAGGTAGAAGTCG
AACTCGGTGGGGTGGGTGATTTTCGTGTCCACAGTCGTGCCTGCTGGAATGTTTCCACTTTTCCCAACCC
GCTCGTTCTTGTCAGTGCAGAAGAGCCGGGTGTGGTGCCTCTTCTGCACCACGATGAAGGTGATCCCTGG
CTGGTAGTCTTTTTCTAGCTTGATACAGGCCTCACGGATGGCCAGCAACTCGTGGTGGAGAACCTGCTGG
AACTGGCCTTCAGAGACACCGTCGCGGTAGAAGATGATGCGGGTGGGCTTGAAGCGCGTGGACTTGTAGA
ACTGGATGAGGAGCTCGCGGACCATGGCGGCCAGGTCTTGTATGATCTCCTGCCGGTGCTGCTGCACACG
CACGGTGGCGCAGTAGCGATTGGGGTGGGCGTCCATGCTGCCCACCACGGCGGCAATGGAGGGCTTCTTC
CCATCCCCGGCGGGGGGGTGAGTGACGTCTGCTCCCAGAAAGATGACGGGCTGCTGGAACACCGGCGGCC
TGCCCTGGGGCAGCAGGATGTTGTTCACGCCTCCCAGCTTGACG
