>Addgene plasmid #59907 | pDEST26 Ago2 4A | addgene partial sequence | sequence record 111069 | hAgo2-F2 5'-ggcccagtatttcaaggaca-3'
ACAAGTCGGACAGGAGCAGAAACACACCTACCTTCCCCTGGAGGTCTGTAACATTGTGGCAGGACAAAGA
TGTATTAAAAAATTAACGGACAATCAGACCTCAACCATGATCAGAGCGACTGCTAGGTCGGCGCCCGATC
GGCAAGAAGAGATTAGCAAATTGATGCGAAGTGCAAGTTTCAACACAGATCCATACGTCCGTGAATTTGG
AATCATGGTCAAAGATGAGATGACAGACGTGACTGGGCGGGTGCTGCAGCCGCCCTCCATCCTCTACGGG
GGCAGGAATAAAGCTATTGCGACCCCTGTCCAGGGCGTCTGGGACATGCGGAAC
[405 nt withheld, positions 335-739]
AACAACATCCTGCTGCCCCAGGGCAGGCCGCCGGTGTTCCAGCAGCCCGTCATCTTTCTGGGAGCAGACG
TCACTCACCCCCCCGCCGGGGATGGGAA
